>Addgene plasmid #14105 | pDESTFLAGHApuro3-Ago2Q545AK570A | addgene partial sequence | sequence record 20262 | T7 5'-TAATACGACTCACTATAGGG-3'
ATAGTGGTGGTGGAATTCTGATCGCCGCCGCCATGGACTACAAGGACGACGATGACAAGTACCCTTATGA
CGTGCCCGATTACGCTTTGAACCAGATATCAACAAGTTTGTACAAAAAAGCAGGCTCCACCATGGGTGTT
CTCTCTGCCATTCCCGCACTTGCACCTCCTGCGCCGCCGCCCCCCATCCAAGGATATGCCTTCAAGCCTC
CACCTAGACCCGACTTTGGGACCTCCGGGAGAACAATCAAATTACAGGCCAATTTCTTCGAAATGGACAT
CCCCAAAATTGACATCTATCATTATGAATTGGATATCAAGCCAGAGAAGTGCCCGAGGAGAGTTAACAGG
GAAATCGTGGAACACATGGTCCAGCACTTTAAAACACAGATCTTTGGGGATCGGAAGCCCGTGTTTGACG
GCAGGAAGAATCTATACACAGCCATGCCCCTTCCGATTGGGAGGGACAAGGTGGAGCTGGAGGTCACGCT
GCCAGGAGAAGGCAAGGATCGCATCTTCAAGGTGTCCATCAAGTGGGTGTCCTGCGTGAGCTTGCAGGCG
TTACACGATGCACTTTCAGGGCGGCTGCCCAGCGTCCCTTTTGAGACGATCCAGGCCCTGGACGTGGTCA
TGAGGCACTTGCCATCCATGAGGTACACCCCCGTGGGCCGCTCCT
