>Addgene plasmid #14105 | pDESTFLAGHApuro3-Ago2Q545AK570A | addgene partial sequence | sequence record 79475 | hAgo2-F1 5'-CGGAAGTCCATCTGAAGTCC-3'
AAAGATCTCGAGAGACGCCGGCATGCCCATCCAGGGCCAGCCGTGCTTCTGCAAATACGCGCAGGGGGCG
GACAGCGTGGAGCCCATGTTCCGGCACCTGAAGAACACGTATGCGGGCCTGCAGCTGGTGGTGGTCATCC
TGCCCGGCAAGACGCCCGTGTACGCCGAGGTCAAGCGCGTGGGAGACACGGTGCTGGGGATGGCCACGGC
CTGCGTGCAGATGAAGAACGTGCAGAGGACCACGCCACAGACCCTGTCCAACCTCTGCCTGAAGATCAAC
GTCGCCCTGGGAGGCGTGAACAACATCCTGCTGCCCCAGGGCAGGCCGCCGGTGTTCCAGCAGCCCGTCA
TCTTTCTGGGAGCAGACGTCACTCACCCCCCCGCCGGGGATGGGAAGAAGCCCTCCATTGCCGCCGTGGT
GGGCAGCATGGACGCCCACCCCAATCGCTACTGCGCCACCGTGCGCGTGCAGCAGCACCGGCAGGAGATC
ATACAAGACCTGGCCGCCATGGTCCGCGAGCTCCTCATCCAGTTCTACAAGTCCACGCGCTTCAAGCCCA
CCCGCATCATCTTCTACCGCGACGGTGTCTCTGAAGGCCAGTTCCAGCAGGTTCTCCACCACGAGTTGCT
GGCCATCCGTGAGGCCTGTATCAAGCTAGAAAAAGACTACCAGCCCGGGATCACCTTCATCGTGGTGCAG
AAGAGGCACCACACCCGGCTCTTCTGCACTGACAAGAACGAGCGGGTTGGGAAAAGTGGAAACATTCCAG
CAGGCACGACTGTGGACACGAAAATCACCCACCCCACCGAGTTCGACTTCTACCTGTGTAGTCACGCTGG
CATCCAGGGGACAAGCAGGCCTTCGCACTATCACGTCCTCTGGGACGACAATCGTTTCTCCTCTGATGAG
CTGCAGATCCTAACCTACCAGCTGTGTCACACCTACGTGCGCTGCACACGCTCCGTGTCCATCCCAGCGC
CAGCATACTACG
