[The description below was written by a language model from this plasmid's Addgene catalogue record.]
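Description:
pDESTFLAGHApuro3-Ago2Q545AK570A is a mammalian expression plasmid encoding a double point mutant of human Argonaute 2 (AGO2, also known as EIF2C2). The roughly 2.6 kb Ago2 coding sequence was introduced by Gateway recombination into the pDESTFLAGHApuro3 destination vector, a backbone of about 5.4 kb. The backbone supplies a tandem FLAG/HA epitope tag fused to the N terminus of the insert. The plasmid is maintained in E. coli as a high-copy construct under ampicillin selection, and it carries a puromycin marker for selecting transfected mammalian cells. The record does not state which promoter drives the tagged protein, the origin of replication, or the polyadenylation signal, and no feature table is provided to fill in those details.

The insert carries two substitutions, glutamine 545 to alanine and lysine 570 to alanine. The associated publication concerns the structural basis for recognition of the 5′ end of guide RNA by an archaeal Piwi protein. This suggests that the mutated residues were chosen to probe the corresponding 5′-end binding function in human Ago2, although the record itself does not spell out the rationale. Ago2 is the catalytic Argonaute of the human RNA-induced silencing complex, binding small guide RNAs and cleaving complementary targets.

The dual FLAG/HA tag allows detection by immunoblotting and affinity purification of the mutant protein and its associated complexes from cell lysates. The construct is therefore suited to comparing the mutant with wild-type Ago2 in small RNA binding or target cleavage assays.
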