Addgene plasmid #14105: pDESTFLAGHApuro3-Ago2Q545AK570A
Depositing lab: Thomas Tuschl. Depositing organization: Rockefeller University. Publication: Structural basis for 5'-end-specific recognition of guide RNA by the A. fulgidus Piwi protein. Ma JB, Yuan YR, Meister G, Pei Y, Tuschl T, Patel DJ. Nature. 2005 Mar 31. 434(7033):666-70. 10.1038/nature03514 PubMed 15800629.
Backbone
  Vector backbone: pDESTFLAGHApuro3
  Backbone size w/o insert (bp): 5368
  Vector type: Mammalian Expression
  Selectable markers: Puromycin
Growth in bacteria
  Bacterial resistance: Ampicillin, 100 μg/mL
  Growth temperature: 37°C
  Growth strain: DH5alpha
  Copy number: High Copy
Gene/Insert
  Gene/Insert name: Ago2
  Species: H. sapiens (human)
  Insert size (bp): 2562
  Mutation: changed Gln545 to Ala and Lys570 to Ala
  Entrez Gene: AGO2 (a.k.a. CASC7, EIF2C2, LESKRES, LINC00980, PPD, Q10)
  Tag / fusion protein: FLAG/HA (N terminal on backbone)
  Cloning method: Gateway Cloning; 5′ cloning site gateway (not destroyed); 3′ cloning site gateway (not destroyed)
  Sequencing primers: 5′ n/a
Terms and licenses: Academic/Nonprofit Terms; Industry Terms: Not Available to Industry
How to cite: pDESTFLAGHApuro3-Ago2Q545AK570A was a gift from Thomas Tuschl (Addgene plasmid # 14105 ; http://n2t.net/addgene:14105 ; RRID:Addgene_14105)
